>Addgene plasmid #124366 | pLG166 | addgene full sequence | sequence record 252406 | Addgene NGS Result
ATCCCTTAACGTGAGTTTTCGTTCCACTGAGCGTCAGACCCCGTAGAAAAGATCAAAGGATCTTCTTGAG
ATCCTTTTTTTCTGCGCGTAATCTGCTGCTTGCAAACAAAAAAACCACCGCTACCAGCGGTGGTTTGTTT
GCCGGATCAAGAGCTACCAACTCTTTTTCCGAAGGTAACTGGCTTCAGCAGAGCGCAGATACCAAATACT
GTCCTTCTAGTGTAGCCGTAGTTAGGCCACCACTTCAAGAACTCTGTAGCACCGCCTACATACCTCGCTC
TGCTAATCCTGTTACCAGTGGCTGCTGCCAGTGGCGATAAGTCGTGTCTTACCGGGTTGGACTCAAGACG
ATAGTTACCGGATAAGGCGCAGCGGTCGGGCTGAACGGGGGGTTCGTGCACACAGCCCAGCTTGGAGCGA
ACGACCTACACCGAACTGAGATACCTACAGCGTGAGCTATGAGAAAGCGCCACGCTTCCCGAAGGGAGAA
AGGCGGACAGGTATCCGGTAAGCGGCAGGGTCGGAACAGGAGAGCGCACGAGGGAGCTTCCAGGGGGAAA
CGCCTGGTATCTTTATAGTCCTGTCGGGTTTCGCCACCTCTGACTTGAGCGTCGATTTTTGTGATGCTCG
TCAGGGGGGCGGAGCCTATGGAAAAACGCCAGCAACGCGGCCCGACCTCGAGCTGGATACTTCCCGTCCG
CCAGGGGGACATGCCGGCGATGCTGAAGGTCGCGCGCATTCCCGATGAAGAGGCCGGTTACCGCCTGTTT
GAGGATATAGTAATCTTTCTAAATAGCTTTGGATTGGAGGAGTATGGCCACTAATACTAAGTTCAGCTAA
TAAAAAAATTTGCTAAAGAACTCCAGCTGGATTTCACTGATGAGAATATCGTCGGAGATAAATATAATAA
TTCCACGGACTATAGACTATACTAGTATACTCCGTCTACTGTACGATACACTTCCGCTCAGGTCCTTGTC
CTTTAACGAGGATTGTTACGTACGCTAATGGCGTCAAAACAAAGACTCTAGACCTAGGCCTTAAGATCTG
ATCATATGCATCCGCGGGCCCGGGTTAACGCGTAATCCATGGATCAAGAGACAGGATGAGGATCGTTTCG
CATGATTGAACAAGATGGATTGCACGCAGGTTCTCCGGTGCCCTGAATGAACTGCAGAAAGAGCTGGTAG
TTGGCGCACTGTTCGAAGAACTGCCGATGTCCAGTAAGATTCTTACTATGCTGGTTGAACCGGATGCTGG
TAAAGCTACTTGGGTTGCTGCTTCTACTTATGGTACCGATACAACTACTGGTGAGGAAGTTAAAGGAGCT
CTTAAAGAAATCCACTTCAGTAGGTGGCCCGGCTCCATGCACCGCGACGCAACGCGGGGAGGCAGACAAG
GTATAGGGCGGCGCCTACAATCCATGCCAACCCGTTCCATGTGCTCGCCGAGGCGGTATAAATCGCCGTG
ACGATCAGCGGTCCAATGATCGAAGTTAGGCTGGTAAGAGCCGCGAGCGATCCTTGAAGCTGTCCCTGAT
GGTCGTCATCTACCTGCCTGGACAGCATGGCCTGCAACGCGGGCATCCCGATGCCGCCGGAAGCGAGAAG
AATCATAATGGGGAAGGCCATCCAGCCTCGCGTCGCGACTAAGAAAATGCCGTCAAATCCGCTCGCCATG
ACTTCACTAACGATGCCTTTGAAAATCTTCAAGTTCTTTTCTACTAATTCAAGGCGTGTCTCACCAGGTT
TTTGGTTTGCTCCGGCGCAAATGCAGACAATATCAGCATCCTTGCAGGGTATGTTTCTCTTTGATGTCTT
TTTGTTTGTGAAGTATTTCACATTTATATTGTGCAACACTTCACAAACTTTTGCAAGAGAAAAGTTTTGT
CTGATTTATGAACAAAAAAGAAACCATCATTGATGGTTTCTTTCGGTAAGTCCCGTCTAGCCTTGCCCTC
AATGGGGAAGAGAACCGCTTAAGCCCGAGTCATTATATAAACCATTTAGCACGTAATCAAAGCCAGGCTG
ATTCTGACCGGGCACTTGGGCGCTGCCATTATTAAAAATCACTTTTGCGTTGGTTGTATCCGTGTCCGCA
GGCAGCGTCAGCGTGTAAATTCCGTCTGCATTTTTAGTCATTGGTTTTCCAGGCCAAGATCCGGTCAATT
CAATTACTCGGCTCCCATCATGTTTATAGATATAAGCATTTACCTGGCTCCAATGATTCGGATTTTGATA
GCCGATGGTTTTGGCCGACGCTGGATCTCTTTTAACAAAACTGTATTTCTCGGTCCTCGTTACACCATCA
CTGTTCGTTCCTTTTAACATGATGGTGTATGTTTTGCCAAATGGATCTCCTTTTCCGATTGTGAATTGAT
CTCCATCCTTAAACGCCTGTCGTCTGGTCCATTATTGATTTGATAAACGGCTTTTGTTGTATTCGCATCT
GCACGCAAGGTAATCGTCAGTTGATCATTGAAAGAATGTGTTACACCTGTTTTGTAATTCTCAAGGAAAA
CATGAGGCGCTTTTGCAATATCATCAGGATAAAGCACAGCTACAGACCTGGCATTGATCGTGCCTGTCAG
TTTACCATCGTTCACTTGAAATGAACCCGCTCCAGCTTTATTGTCATACCTGCCATCAGGCAATTTTGTT
GCCGTATTGATAGAGACAGAGGATGAACCTGCATTTGCCAGCACAACGCCATGTGAGCCGCGCTGATTCA
TAAATATCTGGTTGTTTCCATTCGGGTTCGAGAGTTCCTCAGGCTGTCCAGCCATCACATTGTGAAATCT
ATTGACCGCAGTGATAGCCTGATCTTCAAATAAAGCACTCCCGCGATCGCCTATTTGGCTTTTCCCCGGG
AACCTCACACCATTTCCGCCTCCCTCAGGTCTGGAAAAGAAAAGAGGCGTACTGCCTGAACGAGAAGCTA
TCACCGCCCAGCCTAAACGGATTCCCCCTATGCAAGGGTTTATTGTTTTCTAAAATCTGATTACCAATTA
GAATGAATATTTCCCAAATATTAAATAATAAAACAAAAAAATTGAAAAAAGTGTTTCCACCATTTTTTCA
ATTTTTTTATAATTTTTTTAATCTGTTATTTAAATAGTTTATAGTTAAATTTACATTTTCATTAGTCCAT
TCAATATTCTCTCCAAGATAACTACGAACTGCTAACAAAATTCTCTCCCTATGTTCTAATGGAGAAGATT
CAGCCACTGCATTTCCCGCAATATCTTTTGGTATGATTTTACCCGTGTCCATAGTTAAAATCATACGGCA
TAAAGTTAATATAGAGTTGGTTTCATCATCCTGATAATTATCTATTAATTCCTCTGACGAATCCATAATG
GCTCTTCTCACATCAGAAAATGGAATATCAGGTAGTAATTCCTCTAAGTCATAATTTCCGTATATTCTTT
TATTTTTTCGTTTTGCTTGGTAAAGCATTATGGTTAAATCTGAATTTAATTCCTTCTGAGGAATGTATCC
TTGTTCATAAAGCTCTTGTAACCATTCTCCATAAATAAATTCTTGTTTGGGAGGATGATTCCACGGTACC
ATTTCTTGCTGAATAATAATTGTTAATTCAATATATCGTAAGTTGCTTTTATCTCCTATTTTTTTTGAAA
TAGGTCTAATTTTTTGTATAAGTATTTCTTTACTTTGATCTGTCAATGGTTCAGATACGACGACTAAAAA
GTCAAGATCACTATTTGGTTTTAGTCCACTCTCAACTCCTGATCCAAACATGTAAGTACCAATAAGGTTA
TTTTTTAAATGTTTCCGAAGTATTTTTTTCACTTTATTAATTTGTTCGTATGTATTCAAATATATCCTCC
TCACTATTTTGATTAGTACCTATTTTATATCCATAGTTGTTAATTAAATAAACTTAATTTAGTTTATTTA
TAGATTTCATTGGCTTCTAAATTTTTTATCTAGATAATAATTATTTTAGTTAATTTTATTCTAGATTATA
TATGATATGATCTTTCATTTCCATAAAACTAAAGTAAGTGTAAACCTATTCATTGTTTTAAAAATATCTC
TTGCCAGTCACGTTACGTTATTAGTTATAGTTATTATAACATGTATTCACGAACGAAAATCGCCATTCGC
CAGCTGCAGGAATTCGACCTCTAGCTTGAGGCATCAAATAAAACGAAAGGCTCAGTCGAAAGACTGGGCC
TTTCGTTTTATCTGTTGTTTGTCGGTGAACGCTCTCCTGAGTAGGACAAATCCGCCGCTCTAGCTAAGCA
GAAGGCCATCCTGACGGATGGCCTTTTTGCGTTTCTACAAACTCTTGTTAACTCTAGAGCTGCCTGCCGC
GTTTCGGTGATGAAGATCTTCCCGATGATTAATTAATTCAGAACGCTCGGTTGCCGCCGGGCGTTTTTTA
TGCAGCAATGGCAAGAACGTTGCTCGAGGGTAACTCGGTGGAAACGAGGTCATCATTTCCTTCCGAAAAA
ACGGTTGCATTTAAATCTTACATATGTAATACTTTCAAAGACTACATTTGTAAGATTTGATGTTTGAGTC
GGCTGAAAGGTGGTGAACTACTATGAAAGGAGAAGAACTTTTCACTGGAGTTGTCCCAATTCTTGTTGAA
TTAGATGGTGATGTTAATGGGCACAAATTTTCTGTCAGTGGAGAGGGTGAAGGTGATGCAACATACGGAA
AACTTACCCTTAAATTTATTTGCACTACTGGAAAACTACCTGTTCCATGGCCAACACTTGTCACTACTTT
CGCGTATGGTCTTCAATGCTTTGCGAGATACCCAGATCATATGAAACAGCATGACTTTTTCAAGAGTGCC
ATGCCCGAAGGTTATGTACAGGAAAGAACTATATTTTTCAAAGATGACGGGAACTACAAGACACGTGCTG
AAGTCAAGTTTGAAGGTGATACCCTTGTTAATAGAATCGAGTTAAAAGGTATTGATTTTAAAGAAGATGG
AAACATTCTTGGACACAAATTGGAATACAACTATAACTCACACAATGTATACATCATGGCAGACAAACAA
AAGAATGGAATCAAAGTTAACTTCAAAATTAGACACAACATTGAAGATGGAAGCGTTCAACTAGCAGACC
ATTATCAACAAAATACTCCAATTGGCGATGGCCCTGTCCTTTTACCAGACAACCATTACCTGTCCACACA
ATCTAAGCTTTCGAAAGATCCCAACGAAAAGAGGGACCACATGGTCCTTCTTGAGTTTGTAACAGCTGCT
GGGATTACACATGGCATGGATGAACTATACAAATACTAGCTGCATTCAGCCCGCCTAATGAGCGGGCTTT
TTTAATTCAATTTCACAATCAGAGAGAACGAATTCGATAACCCTAAAGTTATGGAAATAAGACTTAGAAG
CAAACTTAAGAGTGTGTTGATAGTGCATTATCTTAAAATTTTGTATAATAGGAATTGAAGTTAAATTAGA
TGCTAAAAATTTGTAATTAAGAAGGAGGGATTCGTCATGTTGGGGAGCCCGTATTTCGCGTAAGGAAATC
CATTATGTACTATTTAATTCTGCGTGACATCCCATCGATCAGACCAGTTTTTAATTTGTGTGTTTCCATG
TGTCCAGTTTGGAATACTCTTAACCTCATTGGAAATCGCGGCATAATCACTGGTGGTATGATTGATGACC
GCGTCAACAATGACCTTTATGCCATATTCTTCAGCGGCTGCACACATTTCTTTAAATTCTTGTTCAGTAC
CTAAGTAACGGTTGCCAATTTGATACGATGTCGGCTGATACAGCCAGTACCAGTTCGACATGCTTTTATC
TCCTTGATTCCCTTCCTTTACTTGGTTAATCGGAGATGTCTGAATGGCTGTATATCCTGCATCATGAATA
TCCTTCATATTGTGTTTTAACGTATTGAACGACCAATTCCATGCATGAAGAATGGTTCCGCTTTTGATCG
ACGGTGCTGTAAGCTCATTCGATTTGTTCGCCGTTTCAGCACTCGCAGCCGCCGGTCCTGCCAGAACCAA
ATGAAACAGCAATAAAAATCCAGCGAATAACGGCAGTAAAGAGGTTTTGAATCGTTTTGCAAACATTCTT
GACACTCCTTATTTGATTTTTTGAAGACTTACTTCGGAGTCAAAAATCCCTCTTACTTCATTCTTCCGCT
TCCTCCTTTCAAACCGATGTGAAGACTGGAGAATTTTGTTAATTCTTGAAGACGAAAGGGCCTCGTGATA
CGCCTATTTTTATAGGTTAATGTCATGATAATAATGGTTTCTTAGACGTCAGGTGGCACTTTTCGGGGAA
ATGTGCGCGGAACCCCTATTTGTTTATTTTTCTAAATACATTCAAATATGTATCCGCTCATGAGACAATA
ACCCTGATAAATGCTTCAATAATATTGAAAAAGGAAGAGTATGAGTATTCAACATTTCCGTGTCGCCCTT
ATTCCCTTTTTTGCGGCATTTTGCCTTCCTGTTTTTGCTCACCCAGAAACGCTGGTGAAAGTAAAAGATG
CTGAAGATCAGTTGGGTGCACGAGTGGGTTACATCGAACTGGATCTCAACAGCGGTAAGATCCTTGAGAG
TTTTCGCCCCGAAGAACGTTTTCCAATGATGAGCACTTTTAAAGTTCTGCTATGTGGCGCGGTATTATCC
CGTGTTGACGCCGGGCAAGAGCAACTCGGTCGCCGCATACACTATTCTCAGAATGACTTGGTTGAGTACT
CACCAGTCACAGAAAAGCATCTTACGGATGGCATGACAGTAAGAGAATTATGCAGTGCTGCCATAACCAT
GAGTGATAACACTGCGGCCAACTTACTTCTGACAACGATCGGAGGACCGAAGGAGCTAACCGCTTTTTTG
CACAACATGGGGGATCATGTAACTCGCCTTGATCGTTGGGAACCGGAGCTGAATGAAGCCATACCAAACG
ACGAGCGTGACACCACGATGCCTGCAGCAATGGCAACAACGTTGCGCAAACTATTAACTGGCGAACTACT
TACTCTAGCTTCCCGGCAACAATTAATAGACTGGATGGAGGCGGATAAAGTTGCAGGACCACTTCTGCGC
TCGGCCCTTCCGGCTGGCTGGTTTATTGCTGATAAATCTGGAGCCGGTGAGCGTGGGTCGCGCGGTATCA
TTGCAGCACTGGGGCCAGATGGTAAGCCCTCCCGTATCGTAGTTATCTACACGACGGGGAGTCAGGCAAC
TATGGATGAACGAAATAGACAGATCGCTGAGATAGGTGCCTCACTGATTAAGCATTGGTAACTGTCAGAC
CAAGTTTACTCATATATACTTTAGATTGATTTAAAACTTCATTTTTAATTTAAAAGGATCTAGGTGAAGA
TCCTTTTTGATAATCTCATGACCAAA
Features (pLannotate 1.2.2; 17 found; start..end, strand, type, name):
     66..654     +  rep_origin     ori: high-copy-number ColE1/pMB1/pBR322/pUC origin of replication
    678..767     +  CDS            str (fragment): STR_KLEPN - Protein inferred from homology: Swiss-Prot protein existence level 3. The aminoglycoside phosphotransferases achieve inactivation of their antibiotic substrates by phosphorylation. From Klebsiella pneumoniae.
    834..893     +  CDS            ENDON_BPT5 (fragment): Experimental evidence at transcript level: Swiss-Prot protein existence level 2. Endonuclease responsible for the single-chain interruptions (nicks) located at specific positions in the minus strand of the viral genome. From Escherichia phage T5 (Enterobacteria phage T5).
    889..990     +  CDS            RAF1 (fragment): RAF_YEAST - Experimental evidence at transcript level: Swiss-Prot protein existence level 2. Antagonizes transcriptional repression of recombinase FLP by REP1-REP2. May play a role in plasmid partitioning. From Saccharomyces cerevisiae (strain ATCC 204508 / S288c) (Baker's yeast).
   1122..1158    +  CDS            NeoR/KanR (fragment): aminoglycoside phosphotransferase confers resistance to neomycin, kanamycin, and G418 (Geneticin®)
   1169..1351    +  CDS            D20 (fragment): CAPSD_BPT5 - Experimental evidence at protein level: Swiss-Prot protein existence level 1. Major capsid protein that self-associates to form 120 hexamers and 11 pentamers, building the T=13 icosahedral capsid which about 860 Angstroms in diameter. Responsible for its self-assembly into a procapsid. The phage does not need to encode a separate scaffolfing protein because its capsid protein contains the delta domain that carries that function. The capsid gains its final stability through the reorganization of the subunits that takes place upon expansion. DNA encapsidation through the portal trig
   1352..1648    -  CDS            TcR (fragment): tetracycline efflux protein; tet; confers resistance to tetracycline
   1641..1793    -  CDS            ldh (fragment): LDH_MYCPN - Experimental evidence at protein level: Swiss-Prot protein existence level 1. Catalyzes the conversion of lactate to pyruvate. From Mycoplasma pneumoniae (strain ATCC 29342 / M129).
   2402..2962    -  CDS            amyE (fragment): AMY_BACSU - Also known as amyA. Experimental evidence at protein level: Swiss-Prot protein existence level 1. From Bacillus subtilis (strain 168).
   3090..3851    -  CDS            spc: S9AD_ENTFL - Also known as aad9 From Enterococcus faecalis (Streptococcus faecalis).
   4165..4251    +  terminator     rrnB T1 terminator: Escherichia coli rrnB; transcription terminator T1 from the E. coli rrnB gene
   4270..4297    +  terminator     rrnB T2 terminator: transcription terminator T2 from the E. coli rrnB gene
   4377..4411    +  terminator     lambda t0 terminator: minimal transcription terminator from phage lambda (Scholtissek and Grosse, 1987)
   4576..5283    +  CDS            GFPmut2: GFPmut2 is a basic (constitutively fluorescent) green fluorescent protein published in 1996, derived from Aequorea victoria. It is reported to be a very rapidly-maturing weak dimer.
   5547..6086    -  CDS            amyE (fragment): AMY_BACSU - Also known as amyA. Experimental evidence at protein level: Swiss-Prot protein existence level 1. From Bacillus subtilis (strain 168).
   6306..6410    +  promoter       AmpR promoter: bla
   6411..7268    +  CDS            bla: BLAT_ECOLX - Experimental evidence at protein level: Swiss-Prot protein existence level 1. TEM-type are the most prevalent beta-lactamases in enterobacteria; they hydrolyze the beta-lactam bond in susceptible beta-lactam antibiotics, thus conferring resistance to penicillins and cephalosporins. TEM-3 and TEM-4 are capable of hydrolyzing cefotaxime and ceftazidime. TEM-5 is capable of hydrolyzing ceftazidime. TEM-6 is capable of hydrolyzing ceftazidime and aztreonam. TEM-8/CAZ-2, TEM- 16/CAZ-7 and TEM-24/CAZ-6 are markedly active against ceftazidime. IRT- 4 shows resistance to beta-lactamase in
