[The description below was written by a language model from this plasmid's Addgene catalogue record and pLannotate feature annotations shown in this document.]
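Description:
pLG166 is a 7.4 kb bacterial expression plasmid built on the pLG163 backbone and designed to place a constitutively expressed green fluorescent reporter in Bacillus subtilis. It is maintained in E. coli as a high-copy plasmid through a ColE1/pUC-type origin and is selected with ampicillin by means of the bla beta-lactamase gene and its native promoter. No Bacillus replication origin is annotated. Instead, two amyE fragments from B. subtilis flank the payload region. This layout is characteristic of an integration vector that delivers its cargo into the chromosomal amylase locus by double-crossover homologous recombination, although the record itself does not explicitly state this. Between the amyE arms lies the spc (aad9) spectinomycin adenylyltransferase gene from Enterococcus faecalis, which would act as the selectable marker in Bacillus.

The payload is gfpmut2, a rapidly maturing, constitutively fluorescent Aequorea victoria GFP variant. According to the catalogue entry it is driven by the Ppen promoter, but this promoter is not itself annotated in the feature table and presumably sits in the gap just upstream of the coding sequence. A series of terminators (rrnB T1, rrnB T2 and lambda t0) lies upstream of the expression unit and should insulate it from read-through transcription from the neighbouring marker or flanking sequence. The region between the origin and the first amyE arm carries several short annotated fragments (str, NeoR/KanR, TcR, phage T5, yeast and Mycoplasma proteins). These are partial homology hits and probably not functional genes. The construct serves as a constitutive fluorescent reporter for B. subtilis, and it was deposited alongside work on living materials made by printing bacterial spores.
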