Addgene plasmid #124366: pLG166
Purpose: Gfpmut2 constitutively expressed using the Ppen promoter for expression in B. subtilis
Depositing lab: Christopher Voigt. Depositing organization: Massachusetts Institute of Technology. Publication: Resilient living materials built by printing bacterial spores. Gonzalez LM, Mukhitov N, Voigt CA. Nat Chem Biol. 2019 Dec 2. pii: 10.1038/s41589-019-0412-5. doi: 10.1038/s41589-019-0412-5. PubMed 31792444.
Backbone
  Vector backbone: pLG163
  Vector type: Bacterial Expression
Growth in bacteria
  Bacterial resistance: Ampicillin, 100 μg/mL
  Growth temperature: 37°C
  Growth strain: DH5alpha
  Copy number: High Copy
Gene/Insert
  Gene/Insert name: gfpmut2
  Species: Synthetic
  Entrez Gene: NEWENTRY
  Promoter: Ppen
  Cloning method: Gateway Cloning
  Sequencing primers: 5′ caaatccgccgctctagctaag; 3′ ttcagcacgtgtcttgtagttccc
Terms and licenses: Academic/Nonprofit Terms; Industry Terms: Not Available to Industry
How to cite: pLG166 was a gift from Christopher Voigt (Addgene plasmid # 124366 ; http://n2t.net/addgene:124366 ; RRID:Addgene_124366)
